>Addgene plasmid #151997 | pGBW-m4133696 | depositor full sequence | sequence record 295009 | Full Sequence
CACCATGATAGCCTCAGAGTTTAGTTCCCTTCCATCATATGCAGCTTTTGCTACTGCTCAAGAAGCTTAT
GAGCAGGCTGTTGCTAATGGTGATTCTGAAGTTGTTCTTAAAAAGTTGAAGAAGTCTTTGAATGTGGCTA
AATCTGAATTTGACCGTGATGCAGCCATGCAACGTAAGTTGGAAAAGATGGCTGATCAAGCTATGACCCA
AATGTATAAACAGGCTAGATCTGAGGACAAGAGGGCAAAAGTTACTAGTGCTATGCAGACAATGCTTTTC
ACTATGCTTAGAAAGTTGGATAATGATGCACTCAACAACATTATCAACAATGCAAGAGATGGTTGTGTTC
CCTTGAACATAATACCTCTTACAACAGCAGCCAAACTAATGGTTGTCATACCAGACTATAACACATATAA
AAATACGTGTGATGGTACAACATTTACTTATGCATCAGCATTGTGGGAAATCCAACAGGTTGTAGATGCA
GATAGTAAAATTGTTCAACTTAGTGAAATTAGTATGGACAATTCACCTAATTTAGCATGGCCTCTTATTG
TAACAGCTTTAAGGGCCAATTCTGCTGTCAAATTAGAAAACCTTTACTTTCAGTCGCACCATCACCATCA
CCATTAAGCTAGCTTGACTGACTGAGATACAGCGTACCTTCAGCTCACAGACATGATAAGATACATTGAT
GAGTTTGGACAAACCACAACTAGAATGCAGTGAAAAAAATGCTTTATTTGTGAAATTTGTGATGCTATTG
CTTTATTTGTAACCATTATAAGCTGCAATAAACAAGTTAACAACAACAATTGCATTCATTTTATGTTTCA
GGTTCAGGGGGAGGTGTGGGAGGTTTTTTAAAGCAAGTAAAACCTCTACAAATGTGGTATTGGCCCATCT
CTATCGGTATCGTAGCATAACCCCTTGGGGCCTCTAAACGGGTCTTGAGGGGTTTTTTGTGCCCCTCGGG
CCGGATTGCTATCTACCGGCATTGGCGCAGAAAAAAATGCCTGATGCGACGCTGCGCGTCTTATACTCCC
ACATATGCCAGATTCAGCAACGGATACGGCTTCCCCAACTTGCCCACTTCCATACGTGTCCTCCTTACCA
GAAATTTATCCTTAAGGTCGTCAGCTATCCTGCAGGCGATCTCTCGATTTCGATCAAGACATTCCTTTAA
TGGTCTTTTCTGGACACCACTAGGGGTCAGAAGTAGTTCATCAAACTTTCTTCCCTCCCTAATCTCATTG
GTTACCTTGGGCTATCGAAACTTAATTAACCAGTCAAGTCAGCTACTTGGCGAGATCGACTTGTCTGGGT
TTCGACTACGCTCAGAATTGCGTCAGTCAAGTTCGATCTGGTCCTTGCTATTGCACCCGTTCTCCGATTA
CGAGTTTCATTTAAATCATGTGAGCAAAAGGCCAGCAAAAGGCCAGGAACCGTAAAAAGGCCGCGTTGCT
GGCGTTTTTCCATAGGCTCCGCCCCCCTGACGAGCATCACAAAAATCGACGCTCAAGTCAGAGGTGGCGA
AACCCGACAGGACTATAAAGATACCAGGCGTTTCCCCCTGGAAGCTCCCTCGTGCGCTCTCCTGTTCCGA
CCCTGCCGCTTACCGGATACCTGTCCGCCTTTCTCCCTTCGGGAAGCGTGGCGCTTTCTCATAGCTCACG
CTGTAGGTATCTCAGTTCGGTGTAGGTCGTTCGCTCCAAGCTGGGCTGTGTGCACGAACCCCCCGTTCAG
CCCGACCGCTGCGCCTTATCCGGTAACTATCGTCTTGAGTCCAACCCGGTAAGACACGACTTATCGCCAC
TGGCAGCAGCCACTGGTAACAGGATTAGCAGAGCGAGGTATGTAGGCGGTGCTACAGAGTTCTTGAAGTG
GTGGCCTAACTACGGCTACACTAGAAGAACAGTATTTGGTATCTGCGCTCTGCTGAAGCCAGTTACCTTC
GGAAAAAGAGTTGGTAGCTCTTGATCCGGCAAACAAACCACCGCTGGTAGCGGTGGTTTTTTTGTTTGCA
AGCAGCAGATTACGCGCAGAAAAAAAGGATCTCAAGAAGATCCTTTGATCTTTTCTACGGGGTCTGACGC
TCAGTGGAACGAAAACTCACGTTAAGGGATTTTGGTCATGAGATTATCAAAAAGGATCTTCACCTAGATC
CTTTTAAATTAAAAATGAAGTTTTAAATCAATCTAAAGTATATATGAGTAAACTTGGTCTGACAGTTACC
AATGCTTAATCAGTGAGGCACCTATCTCAGCGATCTGTCTATTTCGTTCATCCATAGTTGCATTTAAATT
TCCGAACTCTCCAAGGCCCTCGTCGGAAAATCTTCAAACCTTTCGTCCGATCCATCTTGCAGGCTACCTC
TCGAACGAACTATCGCAAGTCTCTTGGCCGGCCTTGCGCCTTGGCTATTGCTTGGCAGCGCCTATCGCCA
GGTATTACTCCAATCCCGAATATCCGAGATCGGGATCACCCGAGAGAAGTTCAACCTACATCCTCAATCC
CGATCTATCCGAGATCCGAGGAATATCGAAATCGGGGCGCGCCTGGTGTACCGAGAACGATCCTCTCAGT
GCGAGTCTCGACGATCCATATCGTTGCTTGGCAGTCAGCCAGTCGGAATCCAGCTTGGGACCCAGGAAGT
CCAATCGTCAGATATTGTACTCAAGCCTGGTCACGGCAGCGTACCGATCTGTTTAAACCTAGATATTGAT
AGTCTGATCGGTCAACGTATAATCGAGTCCTAGCTTTTGCAAACATCTATCAAGAGACAGGATCAGCAGG
AGGCTTTCGCATGAGTATTCAACATTTCCGTGTCGCCCTTATTCCCTTTTTTGCGGCATTTTGCCTTCCT
GTTTTTGCTCACCCAGAAACGCTGGTGAAAGTAAAAGATGCTGAAGATCAGTTGGGTGCGCGAGTGGGTT
ACATCGAACTGGATCTCAACAGCGGTAAGATCCTTGAGAGTTTTCGCCCCGAAGAACGCTTTCCAATGAT
GAGCACTTTTAAAGTTCTGCTATGTGGCGCGGTATTATCCCGTATTGACGCCGGGCAAGAGCAACTCGGT
CGCCGCATACACTATTCTCAGAATGACTTGGTTGAGTATTCACCAGTCACAGAAAAGCATCTTACGGATG
GCATGACAGTAAGAGAATTATGCAGTGCTGCCATAACCATGAGTGATAACACTGCGGCCAACTTACTTCT
GACAACGATTGGAGGACCGAAGGAGCTAACCGCTTTTTTGCACAACATGGGGGATCATGTAACTCGCCTT
GATCGTTGGGAACCGGAGCTGAATGAAGCCATACCAAACGACGAGCGTGACACCACGATGCCTGTAGCAA
TGGCAACAACCTTGCGTAAACTATTAACTGGCGAACTACTTACTCTAGCTTCCCGGCAACAGTTGATAGA
CTGGATGGAGGCGGATAAAGTTGCAGGACCACTTCTGCGCTCGGCCCTTCCGGCTGGCTGGTTTATTGCT
GATAAATCTGGAGCCGGTGAGCGTGGGTCTCGCGGTATCATTGCAGCACTGGGGCCAGATGGTAAGCCCT
CCCGTATCGTAGTTATCTACACGACGGGGAGTCAGGCAACTATGGATGAACGAAATAGACAGATCGCTGA
GATAGGTGCCTCACTGATTAAGCATTGGTAACCGATTCTAGGTGCATTGGCGCAGAAAAAAATGCCTGAT
GCGACGCTGCGCGTCTTATACTCCCACATATGCCAGATTCAGCAACGGATACGGCTTCCCCAACTTGCCC
ACTTCCATACGTGTCCTCCTTACCAGAAATTTATCCTTAAGATCCCGAATCGTTTAAACTCGACTCTGGC
TCTATCGAATCTCCGTCGTTTCGAGCTTACGCGAACAGCCGTGGCGCTCATTTGCTCGTCGGGCATCGAA
TCTCGTCAGCTATCGTCAGCTTACCTTTTTGGCAGCGATCGCGGCTCCCGACATCTTGGACCATTAGCTC
CACAGGTATCTTCTTCCCTCTAGTGGTCATAACAGCAGCTTCAGCTACCTCTCAATTCAAAAAACCCCTC
AAGACCCGTTTAGAGGCCCCAAGGGGTTATGCTATCAATCGTTGCGTTACACACACAAAAAACCAACACA
CATCCATCTTCGATGGATAGCGATTTTATTATCTAACTGCTGATCGAGTGTAGCCAGATCTAGTAATCAA
TTACGGGGTCATTAGTTCATAGCCCATATATGGAGTTCCGCGTTACATAACTTACGGTAAATGGCCCGCC
TGGCTGACCGCCCAACGACCCCCGCCCATTGACGTCAATAATGACGTATGTTCCCATAGTAACGCCAATA
GGGACTTTCCATTGACGTCAATGGGTGGAGTATTTACGGTAAACTGCCCACTTGGCAGTACATCAAGTGT
ATCATATGCCAAGTACGCCCCCTATTGACGTCAATGACGGTAAATGGCCCGCCTGGCATTATGCCCAGTA
CATGACCTTATGGGACTTTCCTACTTGGCAGTACATCTACGTATTAGTCATCGCTATTACCATGCTGATG
CGGTTTTGGCAGTACATCAATGGGCGTGGATAGCGGTTTGACTCACGGGGATTTCCAAGTCTCCACCCCA
TTGACGTCAATGGGAGTTTGTTTTGGCACCAAAATCAACGGGACTTTCCAAAATGTCGTAACAACTCCGC
CCCATTGACGCAAATGGGCGGTAGGCGTGTACGGTGGGAGGTCTATATAAGCAGAGCTGGTTTAGTGAAC
CGTCAGATCAGATCTTTGTCGATCCTACCATCCACTCGACACACCCGCCAGCGGCCGC
Features (pLannotate 1.2.2; 17 found; start..end, strand, type, name):
    617..634     +  CDS            6xHis: 6xHis affinity tag
    687..808     -  polyA_signal   SV40 poly(A) signal: SV40 polyadenylation signal
    831..900     -  CDS            large T antigen (fragment): large T antigen from SV40 (simian virus 40)
    923..969     +  terminator     T7 terminator: transcription terminator for bacteriophage T7 RNA polymerase
    999..1135    +  terminator     rrnG terminator: transcription terminator from the E. coli ribosomal RNA rrnG operon (Albrechtsen et al., 1991)
   1180..1251    +  misc_feature   3' β-globin insulator: insulator downstream of the human β-globin locus (Farrell et al., 2002)
   1477..2065    -  rep_origin     ori: high-copy-number ColE1/pMB1/pBR322/pUC origin of replication
   2237..2301    -  CDS            bla(M) (fragment): β-lactamase lacking the signal sequence; bla(M); allows cytosolic expression of β-lactamase
   2811..3671    +  CDS            AmpR: β-lactamase; bla; confers resistance to ampicillin, carbenicillin, and related antibiotics
   3684..3820    +  terminator     rrnG terminator: transcription terminator from the E. coli ribosomal RNA rrnG operon (Albrechtsen et al., 1991)
   3972..4043    +  misc_feature   5' β-globin insulator: insulator upstream of the human β-globin locus (Farrell et al., 2002)
   4048..4094    -  terminator     T7 terminator: transcription terminator for bacteriophage T7 RNA polymerase
   4112..4160    -  polyA_signal   poly(A) signal: synthetic polyadenylation signal
   4241..4544    +  enhancer       CMV enhancer: human cytomegalovirus immediate early enhancer
   4617..4634    -  promoter       CMV promoter (fragment): human cytomegalovirus (CMV) immediate early promoter
   4697..4748    +  promoter       CMVd2 promoter: truncated human cytomegalovirus (CMV) immediate early promoter that yields moderately reduced expression relative to the full-length promoter
   4817..601     +  CDS            R1A_SARS2 (fragment) (across the origin): Experimental evidence at protein level: Swiss-Prot protein existence level 1. [Non-structural protein 10]: Plays a pivotal role in viral transcription by stimulating both nsp14 3'-5' exoribonuclease and nsp16 2'-O-methyltransferase activities. Therefore plays an essential role in viral mRNAs cap methylation. From Severe acute respiratory syndrome coronavirus 2 (2019-nCoV) (SARS-CoV-2).
