[The description below was written by a language model from this plasmid's Addgene catalogue record and pLannotate feature annotations shown in this document.]
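Description:
pGBW-m4133696 is a mammalian expression plasmid built on the pTwist_CMV_6 backbone for producing the SARS-CoV-2 non-structural protein nsp8, a mature cleavage product of the viral ORF1ab replicase polyprotein. The full sequence record is 4,818 nt. It is propagated in E. coli as a high-copy plasmid through a ColE1/pUC-type origin of replication and is selected with ampicillin via the AmpR β-lactamase gene. No mammalian selection marker is annotated, so the construct appears suited to transient transfection.

The wild-type nsp8 coding sequence (about 587 bp) spans the numbering origin of the circular map. The automated annotation matches it to a fragment of the SARS-CoV-2 replicase polyprotein 1a. The nsp10 function text attached to that hit is generic text from the polyprotein entry, not a description of this insert. Expression is driven by the human cytomegalovirus immediate early enhancer and promoter elements directly upstream. The feature tool resolves the promoter only as fragments, including a match to a truncated CMV variant, whereas the catalogue simply lists CMV. The open reading frame continues into a backbone-encoded C-terminal tag, recorded as a TEV protease cleavage site followed by 6xHis. Only the 6xHis portion is annotated in the table. The tag allows metal-affinity purification and its later removal. An SV40 polyadenylation signal lies downstream.

The expression unit and the bacterial elements are flanked by T7 and rrnG transcription terminators, a synthetic poly(A) signal upstream of the enhancer, and 5' and 3' β-globin insulator sequences. These elements presumably limit read-through and interference between modules. The plasmid is intended for expressing tagged nsp8 in mammalian cells, for example for purification or functional studies of this viral protein.
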