Addgene plasmid #151997: pGBW-m4133696
Purpose: Mammalian expression plasmid for SARS-CoV-2 nsp8
Depositing lab: Ginkgo Bioworks & Benjie Chen. Depositing organization: Ginkgo Bioworks.
Backbone
  Vector backbone: pTwist_CMV_6
  Backbone size w/o insert (bp): 4180
  Vector type: Mammalian Expression
Growth in bacteria
  Bacterial resistance: Ampicillin, 100 μg/mL
  Growth temperature: 37°C
  Growth strain: DH5alpha
  Copy number: High Copy
Gene/Insert
  Gene/Insert name: SARS-CoV-2 nsp8
  Species: Severe acute respiratory syndrome coronavirus 2
  Insert size (bp): 587
  Mutation: wt
  Entrez Gene: ORF1ab (a.k.a. GU280_gp01)
  Promoter: CMV
  Tag / fusion protein: Cleavable TEV;6xHis-003 (C terminal on backbone)
  Cloning method: Unknown
Resource information
  A portion of this plasmid was derived from a plasmid made by: GinkgoBioworks
Depositor comments: NCBI reference sequence: YP_009725304.1
How to cite: pGBW-m4133696 was a gift from Ginkgo Bioworks & Benjie Chen (Addgene plasmid # 151997 ; http://n2t.net/addgene:151997 ; RRID:Addgene_151997)
